>Addgene plasmid #53703 | pMiR-HPV16-E7/E1 | depositor partial sequence | sequence record 83970 | pMiR-HPV16-E7/E1 sequence 1191 bps
TAGAGCGGGTGCTAAAGATGACGGCAAGTTGGACGCCCGCAAGATCCGCGAGATTCTCATTAAGGCCAAG
AAGGGCGGAAAGATCGCCGTGTAACAATTGGCAGAGCTCAGAATTCCATGCATGGAGATACACCTACATT
GCATGAATATATGTTAGATTTGCAACCAGAGACAACTGATCTCTACTGTTATGAGCAATTCAATGACAGC
TCAGAGGAGGAGGATGAAATAGATGGTCCAGCTGGACAAGCAGAACCGGACAGAGCCCATTACAATATTG
TAACCTTTTGTTGCAAGTGTGACTCTACGCTTCGGTTGTGCGTACAAAGCACACACGTAGACATTCGTAC
TTTGGAAGACCTGTTAATGGGCACACTAGGAATTGTGTGCCCCATCTGTTCTCAGAAACCATAATCTACC
ATGGCTGATCCTGCAGGTACCAATGGGGAAGAGGGTACGGGATGTAATGGATGGTTTTATGTAGAGGCTG
TAGTGGAAAAAAAAACAGGGGATGCTATATCAGATGACGAGAACGAAAATGACAGTGATACAGGTGAAGA
TTTGGTAGATTTTATAGTAAATGATAATGATTATTTAACACAGGCAGAAACAGAGACAGCACATGCGTTG
TTTACTGCACAGGAAGCAAAACAACATAGAGATGCAGTACAGGTTCTAAAACGAAAGTATTTGGGTAGTC
CACTTAGTGATATTAGTGGATGTGTAGACAATAATATTAGTCCCTAGATTGAAAGCTATATGTATAGAAA
AACAAAGTAGAGCTGCAAAAAGGAGATTATTTGAAAGCGAAGACAGCGGGTATGGCAATACTGAAGTGGA
AACTCAGCAGATGTTACAGGTAGAAGGGCGCCATGAGACTGAAACACCATGTAGTCAGTATAGTGTGGAA
GTGGGGGTGGTTGCAGTCAGTACAGTAGTGGAAGTGGGGGAGAGGGTGTTAGTGAAAGACACACTATATG
CCAAACACCACTTACAATATTTTAAATGTACTAAAAACTAGTATGCAAAGCAGCATGTTAGCAAATTTAA
AGAGTTATACGGGGTGGAGTTTTTCAGGATAGTAGACATTAAAGTAATAATCACGTGTTGCGAATNGTTA
TTTGCTGCCAATTGACTAANCCAGTAAGCTGACGTTAAAACCTATNNNACANNNTGGNTTACAGATACTA
C
