>Addgene plasmid #53703 | pMiR-HPV16-E7/E1 | depositor partial sequence | sequence record 83971 | pMiR-HPV16-E7/E1 sequence 1157 bps
CTGCATCGTTCCGAGCCACCTTTCTAGAAGGCGGCGGTGGAATCGAAATCTCGTGATGGCAGGTTGGGCG
TCGCTTGGTCGGTCATTTTCTTCGAATCTAGATGCCGCGGCCGCTCATAATGTGTTAGTATTTTGTCCTG
ACACACATTTAAACGTTGGCAAAGAGTCTCCATCGTTTTCCTTGTCCTCGTCCTCGTGCAAACTTAATCT
GGACCACGTCCTTGAGAAAAAGGATTTCCAGTTCTTATCATTAAGCTCATACACTGGATTTCCGTTTTCG
TCAAATGGAAACTCATTAGGAAATGTAAACACCACCAATCTATTATGTAAATAAGGCCACCTAGAATCTG
TACCAGCATTAATGTTAGATGTAATTAATAATGGAGGGCATTTTAGTTGTACCAATGGTCTATGCTTTAC
ATCCATAGAAACTAAATTTCCATCCAATGCATTTCTTAAATTGTCATCTATGTAGTTCCAACAGGGCACT
GTAGCATCATCTAACATACCTATTTTGGCATCTGCTAATGGTTGTAACCAAAAATGGCTTTTAGAATTTA
CAAAACATATTACAGACCCTTGCAGAAATTTCATTAAACTCATACCAAATAATGATTTACCTGTGTTAGC
TGCACCATATAGTAATATGCAATTTTTTTTAGGTATGCCTTGCAAAAATCTTTTTAATGCAGTTAAAAAT
GACATAAACTCTACACCTTGATACCTTAAAAACATAACAATTTGCTTCCAATCACCTCCATCATCTACCC
TATCACATCTATATTTTATCCATTGACTCATACTCATTTGTTTTTTTTTCTGCTCGTTTATAATGTCTAC
ACATTGTTGCACATCCTTTACAATTTTTTGCCTGTGAATTACTTTTTAGAAAGGCACTTGCATTACTATT
AGTGTCTGCCAATTGTGCATATTTATATGCAATTTCACTATCGTCTACTATGTCATTATCGTAGGCCCAT
TGTACCATTCTGTGAATATTCAAATGTACATCATTAAAACTTATTGTTTGTAATACTNNTGTCNTGNTCC
CATTCTGGCGTGTCTCATACACTCACTTATATTTGGACNTACNGTTTTATNCCAATTAATGCTGCTGCTG
TACCTACCGCAATNTTGNGTGTAAGGCCCTCCTCCTA
