>Addgene plasmid #53703 | pMiR-HPV16-E7/E1 | addgene partial sequence | sequence record 90636 | TK-pA-R 5'-ttgtctccttccgtgtttca-3'
GGTGGGCGAAGAACTCCAGCATGAGATCCCCGCGCTGGAGGATCATCCAGCCGGCGTCCCGGAAAACGAT
TCCGAAGCCCAACCTTTCATAGAAGGCGGCGGTGGAATCGAAATCTCGTGATGGCAGGTTGGGCGTCGCT
TGGTCGGTCATTTTCTTCGAATCTAGATGCCGCGGCCGCTCATAATGTGTTAGTATTTTGTCCTGACACA
CATTTAAACGTTGGCAAAGAGTCTCCATCGTTTTCCTTGTCCTCGTCCTCGTGCAAACTTAATCTGGACC
ACGTCCTTGAGAAAAAGGATTTCCAGTTCTTATCATTAAGCTCATACACTGGATTTCCGTTTTCGTCAAA
TGGAAACTCATTAGGAAATGTAAACACCACCAATCTATTATGTAAATAAGGCCACCTAGAATCTGTACCA
GCATTAATGTTAGATGTAATTAATAATGGAGGGCATTTTAGTTGTACCAATGGTCTATGCTTTACATCCA
TAGAAACTAAATTTCCATCCAATGCATTTCTTAAATTGTCATCTATGTAGTTCCAACAGGGCACTGTAGC
ATCATCTAACATACCTATTTTGGCATCTGCTAATGGTTGTAACCAAAAATGGCTTTTAGAATTTACAAAA
CATATTACAGACCCTTGCAGAAATTTCATTAAACTCATACCAAATAATGATTTACCTGTGTTAGCTGCAC
CATATAGTAATATGCAATTTTTTTTAGGTATGCCTTGCAAAAATCTTTTTAATGCAGTTAAAAATGACAT
AAACTCTACACCTTGATACCTTAAAAACATAACAATTTGCTTCCAATCACCTCCATCATCTACCCTATCA
CATCTATATTTTATCCATTGACTCATACTCATTTGTTTTTTTTCTGCTCGTTTATAATGTCTACACATTG
TTGCACAATCCTTTACAATTTTTGCCTGTGAATTACTTTTTAGAAAGGCACTTGCATTACTATTAGTGTC
TGCCAATTGTGCATATTTATATGCAATTTCACTATCGTCTACTATGTCATTATCGTAGGCCCATTGTACC
ATCTGTGATAATTCAAATGTACAATC
