>Addgene plasmid #53703 | pMiR-HPV16-E7/E1 | addgene partial sequence | sequence record 90637 | CMV-F 5'-CGCAAATGGGCGGTAGGCGTG-3'
CTATATAAGCAGAGCTCGTTTAGTGAACCGTCAGAATTTTGTAATACGACTCACTATAGGGCGGCCGGGA
ATCGTCGACTGGATCCAGTACCGAGGAGATCTGCGCCGCGTTCGCCATGAGCGAGCTGATCAAGGAGAAC
ATGCACATGAAGCTGTACATGGAGGGCACCGTGAACAACCACCACTTCAAGTGCACATCCGAGGGCGAAG
GCAAGCCCTACGAGGGCACCCAGACCATGAAGATCAAGGTGGTCGAGGGCGGCCCTCTCCCCTTCGCCTT
CGACATCCTGGCTACCAGCTTCATGTACGGCAGCAAAGCCTTCATCAACCACACCCAGGGCATCCCCGAC
TTCTTTAAGCAGTCCTTCCCTGAGGGCTTCACATGGGAGAGAATCACCACATACGAAGACGGGGGCGTGC
TGACCGCTACCCAGGACACCAGCTTCCAGAACGGCTGCATCATCTACAACGTCAAGATCAACGGGGTGAA
CTTCCCATCCAACGGCCCTGTGATGCAGAAGAAAACACGCGGCTGGGAGGCCAACACCGAGATGCTGTAC
CCCGCTGACGGCGGCCTGAGAGGCCACAGCCAGATGGCCCTGAAGCTCGTGGGCGGGGGCTACCTGCACT
GCTCCTTCAAGACCACATACAGATCCAAGAAACCCGCTAAGAACCTCAAGATGCCCGGCTTCCACTTCGT
GGACCACAGACTGGAAAGAATCAAGGAGGCCGACAAAGAGACCTACGTCGAGCAGCACGAGATGGCTGTG
GCCAAGTACTGCGACCTCCCTAGCAAACTGGGGCACAGATCGCGTCCCTCGAGCAGAAACTCATCTCAGA
AGAGGATCTGGCAGCAAATGATATCCTGGATTACAAGGATGACGACGATAAGGTTTAAACGGCCGGCCGC
GGTCATAGCTGTTTCCTGAACAGATCCCG
