>Addgene plasmid #53703 | pMiR-HPV16-E7/E1 | addgene partial sequence | sequence record 90640 | Fluc-F1 5'-AGAAGCTGCGCGGTGGTGTTGTG-3'
GGTGCCTAAAGGACTGACCGGCAAGTTGGACGCCCGCAAGATCCGCGAGATTCTCATTAAGGCCAAGAAG
GGCGGAAAGATCGCCGTGTAACAATTGGCAGAGCTCAGAATTCCATGCATGGAGATACACCTACATTGCA
TGAATATATGTTAGATTTGCAACCAGAGACAACTGATCTCTACTGTTATGAGCAATTCAATGACAGCTCA
GAGGAGGAGGATGAAATAGATGGTCCAGCTGGACAAGCAGAACCGGACAGAGCCCATTACAATATTGTAA
CCTTTTGTTGCAAGTGTGACTCTACGCTTCGGTTGTGCGTACAAAGCACACACGTAGACATTCGTACTTT
GGAAGACCTGTTAATGGGCACACTAGGAATTGTGTGCCCCATCTGTTCTCAGAAACCATAATCTACCATG
GCTGATCCTGCAGGTACCAATGGGGAAGAGGGTACGGGATGTAATGGATGGTTTTATGTAGAGGCTGTAG
TGGAAAAAAAAACAGGGGATGCTATATCAGATGACGAGAACGAAAATGACAGTGATACAGGTGAAGATTT
GGTAGATTTTATAGTAAATGATAATGATTATTTAACACAGGCAGAAACAGAGACAGCACATGCGTTGTTT
ACTGCACAGGAAGCAAAACAACATAGAGATGCAGTACAGGTTCTAAAACGAAAGTATTTGGGTAGTCCAC
TTAGTGATATTAGTGGATGTGTAGACAATAATATTAGTCCTAGATTGAAAGCTATATGTATAGAAAAACA
AAGTAGAGCTGCAAAAAGGAGATTATTTGAAAGCGAAGACAGCGGGTATGGCAATACTGAAGTGGAAACT
CAGCAGATGTTACAGGTAGAAGGGCGCCATGAGACTGAAACACCATGTAGTCAGTATAGTGGTGGAAGTG
GGGGTGGTTGCAGTCAGTACAGTAGTGGAAGTGGGGGAGAGGGTGTTAGTGAAAGACACACTATATGCCA
AACACCACTTACAAATATTTTAAATGTACTAAAAACTAGTAATGCAAAGGCAGCAATGTTAGCAAAATTT
AAAGAGTTATACGGGGTGAGTTTTTCAGAATTAGTA
