[The description below was written by a language model from this plasmid's Addgene catalogue record.]
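Description:
pMiR-HPV16-E7/E1 is a luciferase reporter plasmid built on the commercial pMiR-Target backbone and designed to test whether microRNAs bind to sequences within the E7/E1 region of human papillomavirus type 16. The construct totals roughly 10.2 kb, made up of a backbone of about 7.9 kb and a 2,252 bp HPV16 fragment spanning E7/E1 sequence. This fragment was inserted by restriction cloning between EcoRI and NotI sites, both of which remain intact, so it can be excised or exchanged. The plasmid is propagated in standard E. coli cloning strains under kanamycin selection. Its copy number is not recorded, and no feature table is available, so the origin of replication, the promoter driving luciferase and any additional reporter or mammalian selection cassettes carried by the backbone are not stated in the record.

In microRNA target reporters of this kind, the candidate target sequence is normally placed downstream of the luciferase coding region so that it forms part of the reporter transcript. If a microRNA recognises a site in the inserted sequence, the transcript is destabilised or translationally repressed and luciferase activity falls compared with controls. Here the viral E7/E1 segment serves as that candidate target, although the exact position and orientation of the insert relative to luciferase are not given. The stated purpose is a luciferase assay for microRNA binding on HPV16 E7/E1. The associated study concerns miR-375 regulation of HPV E6/E7 transcripts and related cellular factors, which suggests the plasmid is transfected into mammalian cells together with microRNA mimics or inhibitors to validate direct targeting of HPV16 transcripts.
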