Addgene plasmid #53703: pMiR-HPV16-E7/E1
Purpose: Luciferase reporter assay for microRNA binding on HPV16 E7/E1
Depositing lab: Edward Chan. Depositing organization: University of Florida. Publication: miR-375 activates p21 and suppresses telomerase activity by coordinately regulating HPV E6/E7, E6AP, CIP2A, and 14-3-3zeta. Jung HM, Phillips BL, Chan EK. Mol Cancer. 2014 Apr 8;13(1):80. doi: 10.1186/1476-4598-13-80. PubMed 24708873.
Backbone
  Vector backbone: pMiR-Target
  Backbone manufacturer: Origene
  Backbone size w/o insert (bp): 7900
  Total vector size (bp): 10152
  Vector type: Luciferase
Growth in bacteria
  Bacterial resistance: Kanamycin, 50 μg/mL
  Growth temperature: 37°C
  Growth strain: DH5alpha
  Copy number: Unknown
Gene/Insert
  Gene/Insert name: HPV16-E7/E1
  Species: Human papillomavirus
  Insert size (bp): 2252
  GenBank ID: K02718
  Cloning method: Restriction Enzyme; 5′ cloning site EcoR1 (not destroyed); 3′ cloning site Not1 (not destroyed)
  Sequencing primers: 5′ AGAAGCTGCGCGGTGGTGTTGTG; 3′ CTGGAGGATCATCCAGCCGGCGT
Terms and licenses: Academic/Nonprofit Terms; Industry Terms: Not Available to Industry
How to cite: pMiR-HPV16-E7/E1 was a gift from Edward Chan (Addgene plasmid # 53703 ; http://n2t.net/addgene:53703 ; RRID:Addgene_53703)
